>Addgene plasmid #147830 | pAc5.1B-lambdaN-HA-DmGW182_1-634_W | depositor full sequence | sequence record 290277 | Full Sequence
CTTCAAGGAATTAATTCTATATTCTAAAAACACAAATGATACTTCTAAAAAAAATCATGAATGGCATCAA
CTCTGAATCAAATCTTTGCAGATGCACCTACTTCTCATTTCCACTGTCACATCATTTTTCCAGATCTCGC
TGCCTGTTATGTGGCCCACAAACCAAGACACGTTTTATGGCCATTAAAGCTGGCTGATCGTCGCCAAACA
CCAAATACATATCAATATGTACATTCGAGAAAGAAGCGATCAAAGAAGCGTCTTCGGGCGAGTAGGAGAA
TGCGGAGGAGAAGGAGAACGAGCTGATCTAGTATCTCTCCACAATCCAATGCCAACTGACCAACTGGCCA
TATTCGGAGCAATTTGAAGCCAATTTCCATCGCCTGGCGATCGCTCCATTCTTGGCTATATGTTTTTCAC
CGTTCCCGGGGCCATTTTCAAAGACTCGTCGGTAAGATAAGATTGTGTCACTCGCTGTCTCTCTTCATTT
GTCGAAGAATGCTGAGGAATTTCGCGATGACGTCGGCGAGTATTTTGAAGAATGAGAATAATTTGTATTT
ATACGAAAATCAGTTAGTGGAATTTTCTACAAAAACATGTTATCTATAGATAATTTTGTTGCAAAATATG
TTGACTATGACAAAGATTGTATGTATATACCTTTAATGTATTCTCATTTTCTTATGTATTTATAATGGCA
ATGATGATACTGATGATATTTTAAGATGATGCCAGACCACAGGCTGATTTCTGCGTCTTTTGCCGAACGC
AGTGCATGTGCGGTTGTTGTTTTTTGGAATAGTTTCAATTTTCGGACTGTCCGCTTTGATTTCAGTTTCT
TGGCTTATTCAAAAAGCAAAGTAAAGCCAAAAAAGCGAGATGGCAATACCAAATGCGGCAAAACGGTAGT
GGAAGGAAAGGGGTGCGGGGCAGCGGAAGGAAGGGTGGGGCGGGGCGTGGCGGGGTCTGTGGCTGGGCGC
GACGTCACCGACGTTGGAGCCACTCCTTTGACCATGTGTGCGTGTGTGTATTATTCGTGTCTCGCCACTC
GCCGGTTGTTTTTTTCTTTTTATCTCGCTCTCTCTAGCGCCATCTCGTACGCATGCTCAACGCACCGCAT
GTTGCCGTGTCCTTTATGCGTCATTTTGGCTCGAAATAGGCAATTATTTAAACAAAGATTAGTCAACGAA
AACGCTAAAATAAATAAGTCTACAATATGGTTACTTATTGCCATGTGTGTGCAGCCAACGATAGCAACAA
AAGCAACAACACAGTGGCTTTCCCTCTTTCACTTTTTGTTTGCAAGCGCGTGCGAGCAAGACGGCACGAC
CGGCAAACGCAATTACGCTGACAAAGAGCAGACGAAGTTTTGGCCGAAAAACATCAAGGCGCCTGATACG
AATGCATTTGCAATAACAATTGCGATATTTAATATTGTTTATGAAGCTGTTTGACTTCAAAACACACAAA
AAAAAAAATAAAACAAATTATTTGAAAGAGAATTAGGAATCGGACAGCTTATCGTTACGGGCTAACAGCA
CACCGAGACGAAATAGCTTACCTGACGTCACAGCCTCTGGAAGAACTGCCGCCAAGCAGAGAGAGAGAGA
AAAAGAGGGAGAGCAGCTTAGACCGCATGTGCTTGTGTGTGAGGCGTCTCTCTCTTCGTCTCCTGTTTGC
GCAAACGCATAGACTGCACTGAGAAAATCGATTACCTATTTTTTATGAATGAATATTTGCACTATTACTA
TTCAAAACTATTAAGATAGCAATCACATTCAATAGCCAAATACTATACCACCTGAGCGATGCAACGAAAT
GATCAATTTGAGCAAAAATGCTGCATATTTAGGACGGCATCATTATAGAAATGCTTCTTGCTGTGTACTT
TTCTCTCGTCTGGCAGCTGTTTCGCCGTTATTGTTAAAACCGGCTTAAGTTAGGTGTGTTTTCTACGACT
AGTGATGCCCCTACTAGAAGATGTGTGTTGCACAAATGTCCCTGAATAACCAATTTGAAGTGCAGATAGC
AGTAAACGTAAGCTAATATGAATATTATTTAACTGTAATGTTTTAATATCGCTGGACATTACTAATAAAC
CCACTATAAACACATGTACATATGTATGTTTTGGCATACAATGAGTAGTTGGGGAAAAAATGTGTAAAAG
CACCGTGACCATCACAGCATAAAGATAACCAGCTGAAGTATCGAATATGAGTAACCCCCAAATTGAATCA
CATGCCGCAACTGATAGGACCCATGGAAGTACACTCTTCATGGCGATATACAAGACACACACAAGCACGA
ACACCCAGTTGCGGAGGAAATTCTCCGTAAATGAAAACCCAATCGGCGAACAATTCATACCCATATATGG
TAAAAGTTTTGAACGCGACTTGAGAGCGGAGAGCATTGCGGCTGATAAGGTTTTAGCGCTAAGCGGGCTT
TATAAAACGGGCTGCGGGACCAGTTTTCATATCACTACCGTTTGAGTTCTTGTGCTGTGTGGATACTCCT
CCCGACACAAAGCCGCTCCATCAGCCAGCAGTCGTCTAATCCAGAGACCCCGGATCGGGGTACCAACATG
GACGCACAAACACGACGACGTGAGCGTCGCGCTGAGAAACAAGCTCAATGGAAAGCTGCAAACGGTGGAT
CTCCTCCACATATGGCTTACCCATACGATGTTCCAGATTACGCTCCTCCAAGCTTGAATTCTGCAGATAT
CCAGCACAGTGGCGGCCGCATGCGTGAAGCCCTTTTTTCCCAAGATGGCTGGGGCTGTCAGCATGTTAAC
CAGGATACTAATTGGGAAGTTCCCAGTTCGCCAGAACCAGCCAATAAGGATGCACCCGGTCCACCAATGT
GGAAGCCAAGCATTAACAATGGTACTGATCTTTGGGAGTCCAATTTGAGAAACGGAGGTCAGCCGGCCGC
ACAGCAAGTTCCAAAGCCGTCGTGGGGTCATACACCATCCTCTAACTTAGGTGGAACATGGGGTGAGGAC
GACGATGGCGCCGATAGTAGTAGTGTGTGGACTGGAGGAGCTGTTAGCAACGCGGGATCCGGAGCTGCAG
TGGGAGTAAACCAAGCCGGAGTTAATGTCGGTCCAGGCGGTGTTGTTTCGTCTGGCGGACCTCAGTGGGG
ACAAGGTGTCGTTGGCGTCGGACTTGGATCAACTGGAGGTAACGGGTCAAGCAATATAACTGGATCGTCT
GGAGTCGCAACAGGTAGTAGCGGAAACTCCAGCAACGCTGGTAACGGTTGGGGAGACCCTCGTGAAATAC
GCCCTTTGGGAGTTGGTGGCTCCATGGATATTCGAAATGTTGAACATCGCGGCGGTAACGGTTCTGGAGC
AACTTCGAGCGATCCACGAGACATTCGCATGATCGATCCGCGTGACCCTATTCGAGGAGATCCCCGTGGA
ATATCTGGTCGTCTTAATGGGACCTCTGAAATGTGGGGTCATCATCCACAAATGTCCCATAACCAGTTGC
AAGGTATCAACAAAATGGTTGGTCAAAGTGTAGCAACTGCCAGCACCAGTGTCGGAACATCTGGCTCGGG
CATCGGTCCTGGAGGTCCCGGTCCTAGTACAGTATCAGGCAATATCCCAACACAGTGGGGGCCTGCTCAA
CCGGTAAGCGTTGGTGTAAGTGGTCCCAAAGACATGTCAAAACAGATAAGTGGATGGGAGGAACCATCAC
CACCGCCTCAGCGTCGCAGTATTCCTAACTACGATGATGGTACATCGTTGTGGGGTCAGCAAACTCGTGT
TCCCGCTGCAAGCGGTCACTGGAAAGACATGACTGATTCGATAGGTCGTAGTAGTCATCTCATGCGTGGC
CAAAGCCAAACGGGAGGTATAGGAATAGCCGGCGTTGGAAATAGCAATGTTCCAGTGGGAGCCAATCCAA
GTAATCCTATAAGCAGTGTAGTTGGACCTCAAGCCCGGATTCCATCTGTGGGCGGCGTACAACACAAACC
AGACGGCGGCGCTATGTGGGTGCATTCCGGCAATGTAGGTGGCAGAAATAATGTTGCTGCTGTTACTACT
TGGGGAGATGACACTCATAGCGTTAATGTCGGCGCTCCCAGCAGTGGCAGTGTATCCAGCAACAATTGGG
TTGATGACAAGTCCAACTCAACCTTGGCACAAAACTCTTGGAGCGACCCGGCCCCTGTTGGAGTTAGTTG
GGGCAATAAGCAAAGCAAACCGCCAAGCAATAGTGCTTCATCAGGTTGGAGCACTGCTGCGGGCGTGGTG
GATGGGGTTGATCTAGGATCTGAGTGGAACACGCACGGGGGGATTATTGGAAAATCTCAGCAACAACAAA
AACTAGCGGGACTTAACGTGGGAATGGTGAACGTAATTAACGCGGAGATCATTAAGCAAAGCAAGCAATA
CAGGATCCTTGTCGAGAACGGCTTTAAAAAGGAAGATGTAGAGCGGGCATTAGTGATTGCTAATATGAAC
ATCGAAGAGGCAGCCGATATGCTCCGTGCCAACTCATCCCTATCAATGGATGGTTGGCGTCGACATGATG
AGTCCCTTGGATCTTATGCCGACCACAATAGTTCAACAAGCAGCGGTGGATTTGCTGGTCGTTACCCGGT
CAACAGTGGACAACCTTCAATGTCCTTTCCTTAATCTAGAGGGCCCGCGGTTCGAAGGTAAGCCTATCCC
TAACCCTCTCCTCGGTCTCGATTCTACGCGTACCGGTCATCATCACCATCACCATTGAGTTTAAACCCGC
TGATCAGCCTCGACTGTGCCTTCTAAGGCCTGAGCTCGCTGATCAGCCTCGATCGAGGATCCAGACATGA
TAAGATACATTGATGAGTTTGGACAAACCACAACTAGAATGCAGTGAAAAAAATGCTTTATTTGTGAAAT
TTGTGATGCTATTGCTTTATTTGTAACCATTATAAGCTGCAATAAACAAGTTAACAACAACAATTGCATT
CATTTTATGTTTCAGGTTCAGGGGGAGGTGTGGGAGGTTTTTTAAAGCAAGTAAAACCTCTACAAATGTG
GTATGGCTGATTATGATCAGTCGACCGATGCCCTTGAGAGCCTTCAACCCAGTCAGCTCCTTCCGGTGGG
CGCGGGGCATGACTATCGTCGCCGCACTTATGACTGTCTTCTTTATCATGCAACTCGTAGGACAGGTGCC
GGCAGCGCTCTGGGTCATTTTCGGCGAGGACCGCTTTCGCTGGAGCGCGACGATGATCGGCCTGTCGCTT
GCGGTATTCGGAATCTTGCACGCCCTCGCTCAAGCCTTCGTCACTGGTCCCGCCACCAAACGTTTCGGCG
AGAAGCAGGCCATTATCGCCGGCATGGCGGCCGACGCGCTGGGCTACGTCTTGCTGGCGTTCGCGACGCG
AGGCTGGATGGCCTTCCCCATTATGATTCTTCTCGCTTCCGGCGGCATCGGGATGCCCGCGTTGCAGGCC
ATGCTGTCCAGGCAGGTAGATGACGACCATCAGGGACAGCTTCAAGGATCGCTCGCGGCTCTTACCAGCC
AGCAAAAGGCCAGGAACCGTAAAAAGGCCGCGTTGCTGGCGTTTTTCCATAGGCTCCGCCCCCCTGACGA
GCATCACAAAAATCGACGCTCAAGTCAGAGGTGGCGAAACCCGACAGGACTATAAAGATACCAGGCGTTT
CCCCCTGGAAGCTCCCTCGTGCGCTCTCCTGTTCCGACCCTGCCGCTTACCGGATACCTGTCCGCCTTTC
TCCCTTCGGGAAGCGTGGCGCTTTCTCAATGCTCACGCTGTAGGTATCTCAGTTCGGTGTAGGTCGTTCG
CTCCAAGCTGGGCTGTGTGCACGAACCCCCCGTTCAGCCCGACCGCTGCGCCTTATCCGGTAACTATCGT
CTTGAGTCCAACCCGGTAAGACACGACTTATCGCCACTGGCAGCAGCCACTGGTAACAGGATTAGCAGAG
CGAGGTATGTAGGCGGTGCTACAGAGTTCTTGAAGTGGTGGCCTAACTACGGCTACACTAGAAGGACAGT
ATTTGGTATCTGCGCTCTGCTGAAGCCAGTTACCTTCGGAAAAAGAGTTGGTAGCTCTTGATCCGGCAAA
CAAACCACCGCTGGTAGCGGTGGTTTTTTTGTTTGCAAGCAGCAGATTACGCGCAGAAAAAAAGGATCTC
AAGAAGATCCTTTGATCTTTTCTACGGGGTCTGACGCTCAGTGGAACGAAAACTCACGTTAAGGGATTTT
GGTCATGAGATTATCAAAAAGGATCTTCACCTAGATCCTTTTAAATTAAAAATGAAGTTTTAAATCAATC
TAAAGTATATATGAGTAAACTTGGTCTGACAGTTACCAATGCTTAATCAGTGAGGCACCTATCTCAGCGA
TCTGTCTATTTCGTTCATCCATAGTTGCCTGACTCCCCGTCGTGTAGATAACTACGATACGGGAGGGCTT
ACCATCTGGCCCCAGTGCTGCAATGATACCGCGAGACCCACGCTCACCGGCTCCAGATTTATCAGCAATA
AACCAGCCAGCCGGAAGGGCCGAGCGCAGAAGTGGTCCTGCAACTTTATCCGCCTCCATCCAGTCTATTA
ATTGTTGCCGGGAAGCTAGAGTAAGTAGTTCGCCAGTTAATAGTTTGCGCAACGTTGTTGCCATTGCTGC
AGGCATCGTGGTGTCACGCTCGTCGTTTGGTATGGCTTCATTCAGCTCCGGTTCCCAACGATCAAGGCGA
GTTACATGATCCCCCATGTTGTGCAAAAAAGCGGTTAGCTCCTTCGGTCCTCCGATCGTTGTCAGAAGTA
AGTTGGCCGCAGTGTTATCACTCATGGTTATGGCAGCACTGCATAATTCTCTTACTGTCATGCCATCCGT
AAGATGCTTTTCTGTGACTGGTGAGTACTCAACCAAGTCATTCTGAGAATAGTGTATGCGGCGACCGAGT
TGCTCTTGCCCGGCGTCAACACGGGATAATACCGCGCCACATAGCAGAACTTTAAAAGTGCTCATCATTG
GAAAACGTTCTTCGGGGCGAAAACTCTCAAGGATCTTACCGCTGTTGAGATCCAGTTCGATGTAACCCAC
TCGTGCACCCAACTGATCTTCAGCATCTTTTACTTTCACCAGCGTTTCTGGGTGAGCAAAAACAGGAAGG
CAAAATGCCGCAAAAAAGGGAATAAGGGCGACACGGAAATGTTGAATACTCATACTCTTCCTTTTTCAAT
ATTATTGAAGCATTTATCAGGGTTATTGTCTCATGAGCGGATACATATTTGAATGTATTTAGAAAAATAA
ACAAATAGGGGTTCCGCGCACATTTCCCCGAAAAGTGCCACCTGACGTCTAAGAAACCATTATTATCATG
ACATTAACCTATAAAAATAGGCGTATCACGAGGCCCTTTCGT
Features (pLannotate 1.2.2; 11 found; start..end, strand, type, name):
     56..2568    +  promoter       Ac5 promoter: Drosophila melanogaster actin 5C promoter
   2588..2653    +  CDS            N (fragment): REGN_LAMBD - Experimental evidence at protein level: Swiss-Prot protein existence level 1. Plays a role as a transcriptional antitermination factor that allows the virus to initiate its lytic phase. Activates expression of the delayed viral early genes by modifying host RNA polymerase (RNAP) into a form that is resistant to termination signals. This antitermination function requires the host NusA protein which serves to stabilize the interaction between antitermination protein N and host RNA polymerase. From Escherichia phage lambda (Bacteriophage lambda).
   2678..2704    +  CDS            3xHA (fragment): three tandem HA epitope tags
   2750..4651    +  CDS            gw (fragment): GAWKY_DROME - Also known as GW182 From Drosophila melanogaster (Fruit fly).
   4677..4718    +  CDS            V5 tag: epitope tag from simian virus 5
   4818..4952    -  polyA_signal   SV40 poly(A) signal: SV40 polyadenylation signal
   4975..5059    -  CDS            large T antigen (fragment): large T antigen from SV40 (simian virus 40)
   5060..5530    +  CDS            TcR (fragment): tetracycline efflux protein; tet; confers resistance to tetracycline
   5574..6162    -  rep_origin     ori: high-copy-number ColE1/pMB1/pBR322/pUC origin of replication
   6333..7193    -  CDS            AmpR: β-lactamase; bla; confers resistance to ampicillin, carbenicillin, and related antibiotics
   7194..7298    -  promoter       AmpR promoter: bla
