[The description below was written by a language model from this plasmid's Addgene catalogue record and pLannotate feature annotations shown in this document.]
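Description:
pAc5.1B-lambdaN-HA-DmGW182_1-634_W is a 7.4 kb insect expression plasmid for producing an N-terminal portion of the Drosophila melanogaster GW182 protein (gene gw, residues 1-634) in fly cells. The catalogue lists the backbone as unknown, although the name and the annotated parts point to a pAc5.1-type vector. In bacteria it is maintained through a ColE1/pUC-type origin and selected with ampicillin via a β-lactamase gene under its own promoter. The record calls it low copy even though the origin is annotated as a high-copy type. Short fragments of a tetracycline resistance gene and of SV40 large T antigen are also detected; these are partial and appear to be backbone remnants rather than functional genes.

Expression is driven by the constitutive Drosophila actin 5C promoter. The open reading frame begins with a short fragment of the bacteriophage lambda N protein, followed by an HA epitope (annotated as a fragment of a 3xHA tag, about one copy in length) and then the GW182 fragment, with an SV40 polyadenylation signal downstream. A V5 tag sequence lies just after the insert, but the record does not show whether it is read in frame with the protein. The lambda N peptide binds BoxB RNA hairpins, so fusions of this kind are commonly used in tethering assays, where the protein is recruited to a BoxB-bearing reporter mRNA to test its effect on translation or mRNA stability, while HA allows detection. The associated publication concerns links between miRNA target recognition and silencing, including tryptophan-binding pockets in CNOT9. The "_W" suffix may denote a tryptophan-related variant, but the record does not define it or list any mutations. The depositor notes that the supplied sequence may be theoretical.
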