Addgene plasmid #147830: pAc5.1B-lambdaN-HA-DmGW182_1-634_W
Purpose: Insect Expression of DmGW182_1-634
Depositing lab: Elisa Izaurralde. Depositing organization: Max Planck Institute for Developmental Biology. Publication: A DDX6-CNOT1 complex and W-binding pockets in CNOT9 reveal direct links between miRNA target recognition and silencing. Chen Y, Boland A, Kuzuoglu-Ozturk D, Bawankar P, Loh B, Chang CT, Weichenrieder O, Izaurralde E. Mol Cell. 2014 Jun 5;54(5):737-50. doi: 10.1016/j.molcel.2014.03.034. Epub 2014 Apr 24. PubMed 24768540.
Backbone
  Vector backbone: Unknown
  Vector type: Insect Expression
Growth in bacteria
  Bacterial resistance: Ampicillin, 100 μg/mL
  Growth temperature: 37°C
  Growth strain: DH5alpha
  Copy number: Low Copy
Gene/Insert
  Gene/Insert name: DmGW182_1-634
  Species: D. melanogaster (fly)
  Entrez Gene: gw (a.k.a. Dmel_CG31992, CG11484, CG31992, CG9905, Dmel\CG31992, GQ182, GW, GW182, Gw, Gw182, anon-EST:Posey205, dGW182, gw182)
  Cloning method: Unknown
Terms and licenses: Academic/Nonprofit Terms; Industry Terms: Not Available to Industry
Depositor comments: sequence given by NM_166780 varA. Plasmids from this collection were made available to the research community and donated after the lab closed. Please note that the sequence provided by the depositing laboratory may be theoretical/predicted or based on Sanger sequencing results. There may be discrepancies between sequencing results obtained by Addgene and the depositor sequence. If an Addgene verified sequence is not available, please contact before placing your order to request that our lab fully sequence the plasmid.
How to cite: pAc5.1B-lambdaN-HA-DmGW182_1-634_W was a gift from Elisa Izaurralde (Addgene plasmid # 147830 ; http://n2t.net/addgene:147830 ; RRID:Addgene_147830)
